Addgene plasmid #170095: pGFP-ATAAC
Purpose: deGFP reporter plasmid with ATAAC PAM upstream of p70a promoter
Depositing lab: Chase Beisel. Depositing organization: Helmholtz-Zentrum fuer Infektionsforschung (HZI). Publication: A TXTL-Based Assay to Rapidly Identify PAMs for CRISPR-Cas Systems with Multi-Protein Effector Complexes. Wimmer F, Englert F, Beisel CL. Methods Mol Biol. 2022;2433:391-411. doi: 10.1007/978-1-0716-1998-8_24. PubMed 34985758.
Backbone
  Vector backbone: pBEST
  Backbone size w/o insert (bp): 2400
  Total vector size (bp): 3210
  Modifications to backbone: Insertion of a ATAAC sequence upstream of the promoter driving deGFP expression. Insertion of a unique PacI restriction enzyme recognition site upstream of the degfp gene.
  Vector type: Bacterial Expression, Synthetic Biology
Growth in bacteria
  Bacterial resistance: Ampicillin, 100 μg/mL
  Growth temperature: 30°C
  Growth strain: KL740 cI857+
  Growth instructions: 29°C
  Copy number: High Copy
Gene/Insert
  Gene/Insert name: deGFP
  Species: Synthetic
  Insert size (bp): 678
  Promoter: p70a
  Cloning method: Gibson Cloning
  Sequencing primers: 5′ ACCGCCGCAGAGTGGATGTTTG
Terms and licenses: Academic/Nonprofit Terms; Industry Terms: Not Available to Industry
How to cite: pGFP-ATAAC was a gift from Chase Beisel (Addgene plasmid # 170095 ; http://n2t.net/addgene:170095 ; RRID:Addgene_170095)
