[The description below was written by a language model from this plasmid's Addgene catalogue record and pLannotate feature annotations shown in this document.]
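Description:
pGFP-ATAAC is a small (about 3.2 kb) bacterial expression and synthetic-biology reporter plasmid built on the pBEST backbone. It replicates from a high-copy ColE1/pUC-type origin and is selected with ampicillin through a β-lactamase gene driven by its native bla promoter. A short remnant of a tetracycline resistance gene is also annotated, but it is only a fragment and should not be expected to confer resistance.

The payload is deGFP, a synthetic EGFP-derived green fluorescent reporter of roughly 680 bp. The automated annotation picks it up as an EGFP variant that spans the numbering origin of the circular sequence. It is expressed from the p70a promoter and preceded by a strong ribosome binding site from bacteriophage T7 gene 10. The region immediately upstream is annotated as a fragment of the lambda O gene, which probably reflects lambda-derived sequence around the promoter rather than a functional coding region. The use of a cI857-expressing propagation strain also fits a lambda-type promoter that needs to be repressed during cloning, though the record does not say this explicitly.

Two modifications define this construct: the sequence ATAAC was inserted upstream of the promoter, and a unique PacI site was placed upstream of the degfp gene. ATAAC serves as a candidate protospacer-adjacent motif (PAM), so a CRISPR-Cas effector that recognises it can bind at the promoter region and reduce deGFP output. According to the associated publication, the plasmid is used in cell-free transcription-translation (TXTL) assays for rapidly identifying PAMs of CRISPR-Cas systems with multi-protein effector complexes, with fluorescence reporting on target recognition.
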