Features (pLannotate 1.2.2; 7 found; start..end, strand, type, name):
    220..351     +  CDS            TcR (fragment): tetracycline efflux protein; tet; confers resistance to tetracycline
    531..1119    -  rep_origin     ori: high-copy-number ColE1/pMB1/pBR322/pUC origin of replication
   1290..2150    -  CDS            AmpR: β-lactamase; bla; confers resistance to ampicillin, carbenicillin, and related antibiotics
   2151..2255    -  promoter       AmpR promoter: bla
   2380..2658    +  CDS            O (fragment): VRPO_LAMBD - Protein inferred from homology: Swiss-Prot protein existence level 3. Necessary for the bidirectional replication of DNA. It interacts with the ori (origin of replication) region of the genome during the initiation of replication. From Escherichia phage lambda (Bacteriophage lambda).
   2687..2709    +  RBS            RBS: efficient ribosome binding site from bacteriophage T7 gene 10 (Olins and Rangwala, 1989)
   2719..180     +  CDS            (3-F)Tyr-EGFP (across the origin): (3-F)Tyr-EGFP is a basic (constitutively fluorescent) green fluorescent protein published in 2004, derived from Aequorea victoria.
>Addgene plasmid #170095 | pGFP-ATAAC | addgene full sequence | sequence record 342947 | Addgene NGS Result
AACATCGAGGACGGCAGCGTGCAGCTCGCCGACCACTACCAGCAGAACACCCCCATCGGCGACGGCCCCG
TGCTGCTGCCCGACAACCACTACCTGAGCACCCAGTCCGCCCTGAGCAAAGACCCCAACGAGAAGCGCGA
TCACATGGTCCTGCTGGAGTTCGTGACCGCCGCCGGGATCTAACTCGAGCAAAGCCCGCCGAAAGGCGGG
CTTTTCTGTGTCGACCGATGCCCTTGAGAGCCTTCAACCCAGTCAGCTCCTTCCGGTGGGCGCGGGGCAT
GACTATCGTCGCCGCACTTATGACTGTCTTCTTTATCATGCAACTCGTAGGACAGGTGCCGGCAGCGCTC
TTCCGCTTCCTCGCTCACTGACTCGCTGCGCTCGGTCGTTCGGCTGCGGCGAGCGGTATCAGCTCACTCA
AAGGCGGTAATACGGTTATCCACAGAATCAGGGGATAACGCAGGAAAGAACATGTGAGCAAAAGGCCAGC
AAAAGGCCAGGAACCGTAAAAAGGCCGCGTTGCTGGCGTTTTTCCATAGGCTCCGCCCCCCTGACGAGCA
TCACAAAAATCGACGCTCAAGTCAGAGGTGGCGAAACCCGACAGGACTATAAAGATACCAGGCGTTTCCC
CCTGGAAGCTCCCTCGTGCGCTCTCCTGTTCCGACCCTGCCGCTTACCGGATACCTGTCCGCCTTTCTCC
CTTCGGGAAGCGTGGCGCTTTCTCATAGCTCACGCTGTAGGTATCTCAGTTCGGTGTAGGTCGTTCGCTC
CAAGCTGGGCTGTGTGCACGAACCCCCCGTTCAGCCCGACCGCTGCGCCTTATCCGGTAACTATCGTCTT
GAGTCCAACCCGGTAAGACACGACTTATCGCCACTGGCAGCAGCCACTGGTAACAGGATTAGCAGAGCGA
GGTATGTAGGCGGTGCTACAGAGTTCTTGAAGTGGTGGCCTAACTACGGCTACACTAGAAGAACAGTATT
TGGTATCTGCGCTCTGCTGAAGCCAGTTACCTTCGGAAAAAGAGTTGGTAGCTCTTGATCCGGCAAACAA
ACCACCGCTGGTAGCGGTGGTTTTTTTGTTTGCAAGCAGCAGATTACGCGCAGAAAAAAAGGATCTCAAG
AAGATCCTTTGATCTTTTCTACGGGGTCTGACGCTCAGTGGAACGAAAACTCACGTTAAGGGATTTTGGT
CATGAGATTATCAAAAAGGATCTTCACCTAGATCCTTTTAAATTAAAAATGAAGTTTTAAATCAATCTAA
AGTATATATGAGTAAACTTGGTCTGACAGTTACCAATGCTTAATCAGTGAGGCACCTATCTCAGCGATCT
GTCTATTTCGTTCATCCATAGTTGCCTGACTCCCCGTCGTGTAGATAACTACGATACGGGAGGGCTTACC
ATCTGGCCCCAGTGCTGCAATGATACCGCGAGACCCACGCTCACCGGCTCCAGATTTATCAGCAATAAAC
CAGCCAGCCGGAAGGGCCGAGCGCAGAAGTGGTCCTGCAACTTTATCCGCCTCCATCCAGTCTATTAATT
GTTGCCGGGAAGCTAGAGTAAGTAGTTCGCCAGTTAATAGTTTGCGCAACGTTGTTGCCATTGCTACAGG
CATCGTGGTGTCACGCTCGTCGTTTGGTATGGCTTCATTCAGCTCCGGTTCCCAACGATCAAGGCGAGTT
ACATGATCCCCCATGTTGTGCAAAAAAGCGGTTAGCTCCTTCGGTCCTCCGATCGTTGTCAGAAGTAAGT
TGGCCGCAGTGTTATCACTCATGGTTATGGCAGCACTGCATAATTCTCTTACTGTCATGCCATCCGTAAG
ATGCTTTTCTGTGACTGGTGAGTACTCAACCAAGTCATTCTGAGAATAGTGTATGCGGCGACCGAGTTGC
TCTTGCCCGGCGTCAACACGGGATAATACCGCGCCACATAGCAGAACTTTAAAAGTGCTCATCATTGGAA
AACGTTCTTCGGGGCGAAAACTCTCAAGGATCTTACCGCTGTTGAGATCCAGTTCGATGTAACCCACTCG
TGCACCCAACTGATCTTCAGCATCTTTTACTTTCACCAGCGTTTCTGGGTGAGCAAAAACAGGAAGGCAA
AATGCCGCAAAAAAGGGAATAAGGGCGACACGGAAATGTTGAATACTCATACTCTTCCTTTTTCAATATT
ATTGAAGCATTTATCAGGGTTATTGTCTCATGAGCGGATACATATTTGAATGTATTTAGAAAAATAAACA
AATAGGGGTTCCGCGCACATTTCCCCGAAAAGTGCCACCTGACGTCTAAGAAACCATTATTATCATGACA
TTAACCTATAAAAATAGGCGTATCACGAGGCCCTTTCGTCTTCAAGAATTCTGGCGAATCCTTTAATTAA
CTGACCAGCCAGAAAACGACCTTTCTGTGGTGAAACCGGATGCTGCAATTCAGAGCGCCAGCAAGTGGGG
GACAGCAGAAGACCTGACCGCCGCAGAGTGGATGTTTGACATGGTGAAGACTATCGCACCATCAGCCAGA
AAACCGAATTTTGCTGGGTGGGCTAACGATATCCGCCTGATGCGTGAACGTGACGGACGTAACCACCGCG
ACATGTGTGTGCATAACCGCTGGGCATGCTGAGCTAACACCGTGCGTGTTGACAATTTTACCTCTGGCGG
TGATAATGGTTGCAGCTAGCAATAATTTTGTTTAACTTTAAGAAGGAGATATACCATGGAGCTTTTCACT
GGCGTTGTTCCCATCCTGGTCGAGCTGGACGGCGACGTAAACGGCCACAAGTTCAGCGTGTCCGGCGAGG
GCGAGGGCGATGCCACCTACGGCAAGCTGACCCTGAAGTTCATCTGCACCACCGGCAAGCTGCCCGTGCC
CTGGCCCACCCTCGTGACCACCCTGACCTACGGCGTGCAGTGCTTCAGCCGCTACCCCGACCACATGAAG
CAGCACGACTTCTTCAAGTCCGCCATGCCCGAAGGCTACGTCCAGGAGCGCACCATCTTCTTCAAGGACG
ACGGCAACTACAAGACCCGCGCCGAGGTGAAGTTCGAGGGCGACACCCTGGTGAACCGCATCGAGCTGAA
GGGCATCGACTTCAAGGAGGACGGCAACATCCTGGGGCACAAGCTGGAGTACAACTACAACAGCCACAAC
GTCTATATCATGGCCGACAAGCAGAAGAACGGCATCAAGGTGAACTTCAAGATCCGCCAC
